>Addgene plasmid #74165 | pCDNA3-GFP | addgene full sequence | sequence record 253057 | Addgene NGS Result
GACGGATCGGGAGATCTCCCGATCCCCTATGGTGCACTCTCAGTACAATCTGCTCTGATGCCGCATAGTT
AAGCCAGTATCTGCTCCCTGCTTGTGTGTTGGAGGTCGCTGAGTAGTGCGCGAGCAAAATTTAAGCTACA
ACAAGGCAAGGCTTGACCGACAATTGCATGAAGAATCTGCTTAGGGTTAGGCGTTTTGCGCTGCTTCGCG
ATGTACGGGCCAGATATACGCGTTGACATTGATTATTGACTAGTTATTAATAGTAATCAATTACGGGGTC
ATTAGTTCATAGCCCATATATGGAGTTCCGCGTTACATAACTTACGGTAAATGGCCCGCCTGGCTGACCG
CCCAACGACCCCCGCCCATTGACGTCAATAATGACGTATGTTCCCATAGTAACGCCAATAGGGACTTTCC
ATTGACGTCAATGGGTGGAGTATTTACGGTAAACTGCCCACTTGGCAGTACATCAAGTGTATCATATGCC
AAGTACGCCCCCTATTGACGTCAATGACGGTAAATGGCCCGCCTGGCATTATGCCCAGTACATGACCTTA
TGGGACTTTCCTACTTGGCAGTACATCTACGTATTAGTCATCGCTATTACCATGGTGATGCGGTTTTGGC
AGTACATCAATGGGCGTGGATAGCGGTTTGACTCACGGGGATTTCCAAGTCTCCACCCCATTGACGTCAA
TGGGAGTTTGTTTTGGCACCAAAATCAACGGGACTTTCCAAAATGTCGTAACAACTCCGCCCCATTGACG
CAAATGGGCGGTAGGCGTGTACGGTGGGAGGTCTATATAAGCAGAGCTCTCTGGCTAACTAGAGAACCCA
CTGCTTACTGGCTTATCGAAATTAATACGACTCACTATAGGGAGACCCAAGCTGGCTAGCGCTACCGGAC
TCAGATCTCGAGCTCAAGCTTCGAATTCTGCAGTCGACGGTACCGCGGGCCCGGGATCCACCGGTCGCCA
CCATGGTGAGCAAGGGCGAGGAGCTGTTCACCGGGGTGGTGCCCATCCTGGTCGAGCTGGACGGCGACGT
AAACGGCCACAAGTTCAGCGTGTCCGGCGAGGGCGAGGGCGATGCCACCTACGGCAAGCTGACCCTGAAG
TTCATCTGCACCACCGGCAAGCTGCCCGTGCCCTGGCCCACCCTCGTGACCACCCTGACCTACGGCGTGC
AGTGCTTCAGCCGCTACCCCGACCACATGAAGCAGCACGACTTCTTCAAGTCCGCCATGCCCGAAGGCTA
CGTCCAGGAGCGCACCATCTTCTTCAAGGACGACGGCAACTACAAGACCCGCGCCGAGGTGAAGTTCGAG
GGCGACACCCTGGTGAACCGCATCGAGCTGAAGGGCATCGACTTCAAGGAGGACGGCAACATCCTGGGGC
ACAAGCTGGAGTACAACTACAACAGCCACAACGTCTATATCATGGCCGACAAGCAGAAGAACGGCATCAA
GGTGAACTTCAAGATCCGCCACAACATCGAGGACGGCAGCGTGCAGCTCGCCGACCACTACCAGCAGAAC
ACCCCCATCGGCGACGGCCCCGTGCTGCTGCCCGACAACCACTACCTGAGCACCCAGTCCGCCCTGAGCA
AAGACCCCAACGAGAAGCGCGATCACATGGTCCTGCTGGAGTTCGTGACCGCCGCCGGGATCACTCTCGG
CATGGACGAGCTGTACAAGAAGCTTAGCCATGGCTTCCCGCCGGAGGTGGAGGAGCAGGATGATGGCACG
CTGCCCATGTCTTGTGCCCAGGAGAGCGGGATGGACCGTCACCCTGCAGCCTGTGCTTCTGCTAGGATCA
ATGTGTAGGCGGCCGCGACTCTAGATCATAATCAGCCATACCACATTTGTAGAGGTTTTACTTGCTTTAA
AAAACCTCCCACACCTCCCCCTGAACCTGAAACATAAAATGAATGCAATTGTTGTTGTTAACTTGTTTAT
TGCAGCTTATAATGGTTACAAATAAAGCAATAGCATCACAAATTTCACAAATAAAGCATTTTTTTCACTG
CATTCTAGTTGTGGTTTGTCCAAACTCATCAATGTATCTTAAGTTTAAACCGCTGATCAGCCTCGACTGT
GCCTTCTAGTTGCCAGCCATCTGTTGTTTGCCCCTCCCCCGTGCCTTCCTTGACCCTGGAAGGTGCCACT
CCCACTGTCCTTTCCTAATAAAATGAGGAAATTGCATCGCATTGTCTGAGTAGGTGTCATTCTATTCTGG
GGGGTGGGGTGGGGCAGGACAGCAAGGGGGAGGATTGGGAAGACAATAGCAGGCATGCTGGGGATGCGGT
GGGCTCTATGGCTTCTGAGGCGGAAAGAACCAGCTGGGGCTCTAGGGGGTATCCCC
[124 nt withheld, positions 2367-2490]
C
[91 nt withheld, positions 2492-2582]
A
[49 nt withheld, positions 2584-2632]
CCTTTGACGTTGGAGTCCACGTTCTTT
[37 nt withheld, positions 2660-2696]
ACCCTATCTCGGTCTATTCTTTTGATTTATAAGGGATTTTGCCGATTTCGGCCTATTGGTTAAAAAATGA
GCTGATTTAACAAAAATTTAACGCGAATTAATTCTGTGGAATGTGTGTCAGTTAGGGTGTGGAAAGTCCC
CAGGCTCCCCAGCAGGCAGAAGTATGCAAAGCATGCATCTCAATTAGTCAGCAACCAGGTGTGGAAAGTC
CCCAGGCTCCCCAGCAGGCAGAAGTATGCAAAGCATGCATCTCAATTAGTCAGCAACCATAGTCCCGCCC
CTAACTCCGCCCATCCCGCCCCTAACTCCGCCCAGTTCCGCCCATTCTCCGCCCCATGGCTGACTAATTT
TTTTTATTTATGCAGAGGCCGAGGCCGCCTCTGCCTCTGAGCTATTCCAGAAGTAGTGAGGAGGCTTTTT
TGGAGGCCTAGGCTTTTGCAAAAAGCTCCCGGGAGCTTGTATATCCATTTTCGGATCTGATCAAGAGACA
GGATGAGGATCGTTTCGCATGATTGAACAAGATGGATTGCACGCAGGTTCTCCGGCCGCTTGGGTGGAGA
GGCTATTCGGCTATGACTGGGCACAACAGACAATCGGCTGCTCTGATGCCGCCGTGTTCCGGCTGTCAGC
GCAGGGGCGCCCGGTTCTTTTTGTCAAGACCGACCTGTCCGGTGCCCTGAATGAACTGCAGGACGAGGCA
GCGCGGCTATCGTGGCTGGCCACGACGGGCGTTCCTTGCGCAGCTGTGCTCGACGTTGTCACTGAAGCGG
GAAGGGACTGGCTGCTATTGGGCGAAGTGCCGGGGCAGGATCTCCTGTCATCTCACCTTGCTCCTGCCGA
GAAAGTATCCATCATGGCTGATGCAATGCGGCGGCTGCATACGCTTGATCCGGCTACCTGCCCATTCGAC
CACCAAGCGAAACATCGCATCGAGCGAGCACGTACTCGGATGGAAGCCGGTCTTGTCGATCAGGATGATC
TGGACGAAGAGCATCAGGGGCTCGCGCCAGCCGAACTGTTCGCCAGGCTCAAGGCGCGCATGCCCGACGG
CGAGGATCTCGTCGTGACCCATGGCGATGCCTGCTTGCCGAATATCATGGTGGAAAATGGCCGCTTTTCT
GGATTCATCGACTGTGGCCGGCTGGGTGTGGCGGACCGCTATCAGGACATAGCGTTGGCTACCCGTGATA
TTGCTGAAGAGCTTGGCGGCGAATGGGCTGACCGCTTCCTCGTGCTTTACGGTATCGCCGCTCCCGATTC
GCAGCGCATCGCCTTCTATCGCCTTCTTGACGAGTTCTTCTGAGCGGGACTCTGGGGTTCGAAATGACCG
ACCAAGCGACGCCCAACCTGCCATCACGAGATTTCGATTCCACCGCCGCCTTCTATGAAAGGTTGGGCTT
CGGAATCGTTTTCCGGGACGCCGGCTGGATGATCCTCCAGCGCGGGGATCTCATGCTGGAGTTCTTCGCC
CACCCCAACTTGTTTATTGCAGCTTATAATGGTTACAAATAAAGCAATAGCATCACAAATTTCACAAATA
AAGCATTTTTTTCACTGCATTCTAGTTGTGGTTTGTCCAAACTCATCAATGTATCTTATCATGTCTGTAT
ACCGTCGACCTCTAGCTAGAGCTTGGCGTAATCATGGTCATAGCTGTTTCCTGTGTGAAATTGTTATCCG
CTCACAATTCCACACAACATACGAGCCGGAAGCATAAAGTGTAAAGCCTGGGGTGCCTAATGAGTGAGCT
AACTCACATTAATTGCGTTGCGCTCACTGCCCGCTTTCCAGTCGGGAAACCTGTCGTGCCAGCTGCATTA
ATGAATCGGCCAACGCGCGGGGAGAGGCGGTTTGCGTATTGGGCGCTCTTCCGCTTCCTCGCTCACTGAC
TCGCTGCGCTCGGTCGTTCGGCTGCGGCGAGCGGTATCAGCTCACTCAAAGGCGGTAATACGGTTATCCA
CAGAATCAGGGGATAACGCAGGAAAGAACATGTGAGCAAAAGGCCAGCAAAAGGCCAGGAACCGTAAAAA
GGCCGCGTTGCTGGCGTTTTTCCATAGGCTCCGCCCCCCTGACGAGCATCACAAAAATCGACGCTCAAGT
CAGAGGTGGCGAAACCCGACAGGACTATAAAGATACCAGGCGTTTCCCCCTGGAAGCTCCCTCGTGCGCT
CTCCTGTTCCGACCCTGCCGCTTACCGGATACCTGTCCGCCTTTCTCCCTTCGGGAAGCGTGGCGCTTTC
TCATAGCTCACGCTGTAGGTATCTCAGTTCGGTGTAGGTCGTTCGCTCCAAGCTGGGCTGTGTGCACGAA
CCCCCCGTTCAGCCCGACCGCTGCGCCTTATCCGGTAACTATCGTCTTGAGTCCAACCCGGTAAGACACG
ACTTATCGCCACTGGCAGCAGCCACTGGTAACAGGATTAGCAGAGCGAGGTATGTAGGCGGTGCTACAGA
GTTCTTGAAGTGGTGGCCTAACTACGGCTACACTAGAAGAACAGTATTTGGTATCTGCGCTCTGCTGAAG
CCAGTTACCTTCGGAAAAAGAGTTGGTAGCTCTTGATCCGGCAAACAAACCACCGCTGGTAGCGGTGGTT
TTTTTGTTTGCAAGCAGCAGATTACGCGCAGAAAAAAAGGATCTCAAGAAGATCCTTTGATCTTTTCTAC
GGGGTCTGACGCTCAGTGGAACGAAAACTCACGTTAAGGGATTTTGGTCATGAGATTATCAAAAAGGATC
TTCACCTAGATCCTTTTAAATTAAAAATGAAGTTTTAAATCAATCTAAAGTATATATGAGTAAACTTGGT
CTGACAGTTACCAATGCTTAATCAGTGAGGCACCTATCTCAGCGATCTGTCTATTTCGTTCATCCATAGT
TGCCTGACTCCCCGTCGTGTAGATAACTACGATACGGGAGGGCTTACCATCTGGCCCCAGTGCTGCAATG
ATACCGCGAGACCCACGCTCACCGGCTCCAGATTTATCAGCAATAAACCAGCCAGCCGGAAGGGCCGAGC
GCAGAAGTGGTCCTGCAACTTTATCCGCCTCCATCCAGTCTATTAATTGTTGCCGGGAAGCTAGAGTAAG
TAGTTCGCCAGTTAATAGTTTGCGCAACGTTGTTGCCATTGCTACAGGCATCGTGGTGTCACGCTCGTCG
TTTGGTATGGCTTCATTCAGCTCCGGTTCCCAACGATCAAGGCGAGTTACATGATCCCCCATGTTGTGCA
AAAAAGCGGTTAGCTCCTTCGGTCCTCCGATCGTTGTCAGAAGTAAGTTGGCCGCAGTGTTATCACTCAT
GGTTATGGCAGCACTGCATAATTCTCTTACTGTCATGCCATCCGTAAGATGCTTTTCTGTGACTGGTGAG
TACTCAACCAAGTCATTCTGAGAATAGTGTATGCGGCGACCGAGTTGCTCTTGCCCGGCGTCAATACGGG
ATAATACCGCGCCACATAGCAGAACTTTAAAAGTGCTCATCATTGGAAAACGTTCTTCGGGGCGAAAACT
CTCAAGGATCTTACCGCTGTTGAGATCCAGTTCGATGTAACCCACTCGTGCACCCAACTGATCTTCAGCA
TCTTTTACTTTCACCAGCGTTTCTGGGTGAGCAAAAACAGGAAGGCAAAATGCCGCAAAAAAGGGAATAA
GGGCGACACGGAAATGTTGAATACTCATACTCTTCCTTTTTCAATATTATTGAAGCATTTATCAGGGTTA
TTGTCTCATGAGCGGATACATATTTGAATGTATTTAGAAAAATAAACAAATAGGGGTTCCGCGCACATTT
CCCCGAAAAGTGCCACCTGACGTC
Features (pLannotate 1.2.2; 23 found; start..end, strand, type, name):
     28..80      -  misc_feature   bom (fragment): basis of mobility region from pBR322
    235..614     +  enhancer       CMV enhancer: human cytomegalovirus immediate early enhancer
    615..818     +  promoter       CMV promoter: human cytomegalovirus (CMV) immediate early promoter
    814..847     +  LTR            5' LTR (truncated) (fragment): truncated 5' long terminal repeat (LTR) from HIV-1
    863..881     +  promoter       T7 promoter: promoter for bacteriophage T7 RNA polymerase
    895..975     +  misc_feature   MCS: multiple cloning site
    983..1828    +  CDS            d2EGFP: EGFP destabilized by fusion to residues 422-461 of mouse ornithine decarboxylase, giving an in vivo half-life of ~2 hours mammalian codon-optimized
   1844..1927    +  CDS            large T antigen (fragment): large T antigen from SV40 (simian virus 40)
   1950..2071    +  polyA_signal   SV40 poly(A) signal: SV40 polyadenylation signal
   2097..2321    +  polyA_signal   bGH poly(A) signal: bovine growth hormone polyadenylation signal
   2325..2346    +  promoter       SV40 promoter (fragment): SV40 enhancer and early promoter
   2367..2795    +  rep_origin     f1 ori (sequence partly withheld): f1 bacteriophage origin of replication; arrow indicates direction of (+) strand synthesis
   2809..3138    +  promoter       SV40 promoter: SV40 enhancer and early promoter
   3205..3996    +  CDS            neo: KKA2_KLEPN - Also known as kan, nptII. Experimental evidence at protein level: Swiss-Prot protein existence level 1. Resistance to kanamycin, neomycin, paromomycin, ribostamycin, butirosin and gentamicin B. From Klebsiella pneumoniae.
   4020..4178    +  CDS            ble (fragment): BLE_KLEPN - Experimental evidence at protein level: Swiss-Prot protein existence level 1. Binding protein with a strong affinity to the bleomycin family of antibiotics. Binds to CL990; an antimitotic-antibiotic compound. From Klebsiella pneumoniae.
   4173..4294    +  polyA_signal   SV40 poly(A) signal: SV40 polyadenylation signal
   4367..4383    -  protein_bind   lac operator: The lac repressor binds to the lac operator to inhibit transcription in E. coli. This inhibition can be relieved by adding lactose or isopropyl-β-D-thiogalactopyranoside (IPTG). lac repressor encoded by lacI
   4391..4421    -  promoter       lac promoter: promoter for the E. coli lac operon
   4436..4457    -  protein_bind   CAP binding site: CAP binding activates transcription in the presence of cAMP. E. coli catabolite activator protein
   4470..4562    -  CDS            lacI (fragment): lac repressor; lacI; The lac repressor binds to the lac operator to inhibit transcription in E. coli. This inhibition can be relieved by adding lactose or isopropyl-β-D-thiogalactopyranoside (IPTG).
   4745..5333    -  rep_origin     ori: high-copy-number ColE1/pMB1/pBR322/pUC origin of replication
   5504..6364    -  CDS            AmpR: β-lactamase; bla; confers resistance to ampicillin, carbenicillin, and related antibiotics
   6365..6469    -  promoter       AmpR promoter: bla
