[The description below was written by a language model from this plasmid's Addgene catalogue record and pLannotate feature annotations shown in this document.]
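Description:
pCDNA3-GFP is a mammalian expression plasmid built on the Invitrogen pcDNA3 backbone and intended for transient or stable expression of a green fluorescent reporter in cultured mammalian cells. It is propagated in E. coli as a high-copy plasmid through a ColE1/pUC-type origin and selected with ampicillin via the β-lactamase gene and its native promoter. An f1 origin is also present, which in principle allows single-stranded DNA production. For selection in mammalian cells, the backbone carries a neomycin phosphotransferase gene driven by the SV40 enhancer/early promoter and terminated by an SV40 polyadenylation signal, which confers G418 resistance.

The payload sits downstream of the human cytomegalovirus immediate-early enhancer and promoter, followed by a T7 promoter and a multiple cloning site. Although the catalogue entry names the insert simply as GFP and describes the purpose as EGFP expression, sequencing of the deposited plasmid identified the coding sequence as d2EGFP. This is a mammalian codon-optimised EGFP fused to a degradation domain from mouse ornithine decarboxylase, giving a half-life of about two hours. The fluorescence therefore tracks recent expression more closely than standard, long-lived EGFP, and the signal may be dimmer at steady state. The reporter is followed by a short SV40 large T antigen fragment and an SV40 poly(A) signal, apparently carried over with the insert, and then by the backbone's bovine growth hormone poly(A) signal. The cloning sites used are not recorded, and the "human" species listing does not reflect the origin of the fluorescent protein. The plasmid typically serves as a transfection control or fluorescent marker.
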