Addgene plasmid #74165: pCDNA3-GFP
Purpose: Mammalian expression of EGFP
Depositing lab: Martine Roussel. Depositing organization: St. Jude Children's Research Hospital. Publication: The Interaction of Myc with Miz1 Defines Medulloblastoma Subgroup Identity. Vo BT, Wolf E, Kawauchi D, Gebhardt A, Rehg JE, Finkelstein D, Walz S, Murphy BL, Youn YH, Han YG, Eilers M, Roussel MF. Cancer Cell. 2016 Jan 11;29(1):5-16. doi: 10.1016/j.ccell.2015.12.003. PubMed 26766587.
Backbone
  Vector backbone: pCDNA3
  Backbone manufacturer: Invitrogen
  Backbone size w/o insert (bp): 5440
  Vector type: Mammalian Expression
Growth in bacteria
  Bacterial resistance: Ampicillin, 100 μg/mL
  Growth temperature: 37°C
  Growth strain: DH5alpha
  Copy number: High Copy
Gene/Insert
  Gene/Insert name: GFP
  Species: H. sapiens (human)
  Promoter: CMV
  Cloning method: Restriction Enzyme; 5′ cloning site unknown (unknown if destroyed); 3′ cloning site unknown (unknown if destroyed)
  Sequencing primers: 5′ CMV-F; 3′ BGHrev
Terms and licenses: Academic/Nonprofit Terms; Industry Terms: Not Available to Industry
Depositor comments: Addgene QC NGS identified d2EGFP plasmid insert.
How to cite: pCDNA3-GFP was a gift from Martine Roussel (Addgene plasmid # 74165 ; http://n2t.net/addgene:74165 ; RRID:Addgene_74165)
