>Addgene plasmid #74165 | pCDNA3-GFP | depositor partial sequence | sequence record 139210 | EGFP
TCTCGAGCTCAAGCTTCGAATTCTGCAGTCGACGGTACCGCGGGCCCGGGATCCACCGGTCGCCACCATG
GTGAGCAAGGGCGAGGAGCTGTTCACCGGGGTGGTGCCCATCCTGGTCGAGCTGGACGGCGACGTAAACG
GCCACAAGTTCAGCGTGTCCGGCGAGGGCGAGGGCGATGCCACCTACGGCAAGCTGACCCTGAAGTTCAT
CTGCACCACCGGCAAGCTGCCCGTGCCCTGGCCCACCCTCGTGACCACCCTGACCTACGGCGTGCAGTGC
TTCAGCCGCTACCCCGACCACATGAAGCAGCACGACTTCTTCAAGTCCGCCATGCCCGAAGGCTACGTCC
AGGAGCGCACCATCTTCTTCAAGGACGACGGCAACTACAAGACCCGCGCCGAGGTGAAGTTCGAGGGCGA
CACCCTGGTGAACCGCATCGAGCTGAAGGGCATCGACTTCAAGGAGGACGGCAACATCCTGGGGCACAAG
CTGGAGTACAACTACAACAGCCACAACGTCTATATCATGGCCGACAAGCAGAAGAACGGCATCAAGGTGA
ACTTCAAGATCCGCCACAACATCGAGGACGGCAGCGTGCAGCTCGCCGACCACTACCAGCAGAACACCCC
CATCGGCGACGGCCCCGTGCTGCTGCCCGACAACCACTACCTGAGCACCCAGTCCGCCCTGAGCAAAGAC
CCCAACGAGAAGCGCGATCACATGGTCCTGCTGGAGTTCGTGACCGCCGCCGGGATCACTCTCGGCATGG
ACGAGCTGTACAAGAAGCTTAGCCATGGCTTCCCGCCGG
