>Addgene plasmid #74165 | pCDNA3-GFP | addgene partial sequence | sequence record 141805 | CMV-F 5'-CGCAAATGGGCGGTAGGCGTG-3'
ACTAGAGAACCCACTGCTTACTGGCTTATCGAAATTAATACGACTCACTATAGGGAGACCCAAGCTGGCT
AGCGCTACCGGACTCAGATCTCGAGCTCAAGCTTCGAATTCTGCAGTCGACGGTACCGCGGGCCCGGGAT
CCACCGGTCGCCACCATGGTGAGCAAGGGCGAGGAGCTGTTCACCGGGGTGGTGCCCATCCTGGTCGAGC
TGGACGGCGACGTAAACGGCCACAAGTTCAGCGTGTCCGGCGAGGGCGAGGGCGATGCCACCTACGGCAA
GCTGACCCTGAAGTTCATCTGCACCACCGGCAAGCTGCCCGTGCCCTGGCCCACCCTCGTGACCACCCTG
ACCTACGGCGTGCAGTGCTTCAGCCGCTACCCCGACCACATGAAGCAGCACGACTTCTTCAAGTCCGCCA
TGCCCGAAGGCTACGTCCAGGAGCGCACCATCTTCTTCAAGGACGACGGCAACTACAAGACCCGCGCCGA
GGTGAAGTTCGAGGGCGACACCCTGGTGAACCGCATCGAGCTGAAGGGCATCGACTTCAAGGAGGACGGC
AACATCCTGGGGCACAAGCTGGAGTACAACTACAACAGCCACAACGTCTATATCATGGCCGACAAGCAGA
AGAACGGCATCAAGGTGAACTTCAAGATCCGCCACAACATCGAGGACGGCAGCGTGCAGCTCGCCGACCA
CTACCAGCAGAACACCCCCATCGGCGACGGCCCCGTGCTGCTGCCCGACAACCACTACCTGAGCACCCAG
TCCGCCCTGAGCAAAGACCC
