>Addgene plasmid #74165 | pCDNA3-GFP | addgene partial sequence | sequence record 141909 | BGH-rev 5'-TAGAAGGCACAGTCGAGG-3'
ACCACAACTAGAATGCAGTGAAAAAAATGCTTTATTTGTGAAATTTGTGATGCTATTGCTTTATTTGTAA
CCATTATAAGCTGCAATAAACAAGTTAACAACAACAATTGCATTCATTTTATGTTTCAGGTTCAGGGGGA
GGTGTGGGAGGTTTTTTAAAGCAAGTAAAACCTCTACAAATGTGGTATGGCTGATTATGATCTAGAGTCG
CGGCCGCCTACACATTGATCCTAGCAGAAGCACAGGCTGCAGGGTGACGGTCCATCCCGCTCTCCTGGGC
ACAAGACATGGGCAGCGTGCCATCATCCTGCTCCTCCACCTCCGGCGGGAAGCCATGGCTAAGCTTCTTG
TACAGCTCGTCCATGCCGAGAGTGATCCCGGCGGCGGTCACGAACTCCAGCAGGACCATGTGATCGCGCT
TCTCGTTGGGGTCTTTGCTCAGGGCGGACTGGGTGCTCAGGTAGTGGTTGTCGGGCAGCAGCACGGGGCC
GTCGCCGATGGGGGTGTTCTGCTGGTAGTGGTCGGCGAGCTGCACGCTGCCGTCCTCGATGTTGTGGCGG
ATCTTGAAGTTCACCTTGATGCCGTTCTTCTGCTTGTCGGCCATGATATAGACGTTGTGGCTGTTGTAGT
TGTACTCCAGCTTGTGCCCCAGGATGTTGCCGTCCTCCTTGAAGTCGATGCCCTTCAGCTCGATGCGGTT
CACCAGGGTGTCGCCCTCGAACTTCACCTCGGCGCGGGTCTTGTAGTTGCCGTCGTCCTTGAAGAAGATG
GTGCGCTCCTGGACGTAGCCTTCGGGCATGGCGGACTTG
